>Addgene plasmid #99520 | pHyg-AID*-6HA | depositor full sequence | sequence record 182166 | Full Sequence
GAACGCGGCCGCCAGCTGAAGCTTCGTACGCTGCAGGTCGACGGTGCAGGCGCCGGGGCTGGTGCTGGGG
CAGGTACCCCTAAAGATCCAGCCAAACCTCCGGCCAAGGCACAAGTTGTGGGATGGCCACCGGTGAGATC
ATACCGGAAGAACGTGATGGTTTCCTGCCAAAAATCAAGCGGTGGCCCGGAGGCGGCGGCGTTCGTGAAG
GTATCACCCGGGAAATACCCATACGATGTTCCTGACTATGCGGGCTATCCCTATGACGTCCCGGACTATG
CAGGATCCTATCCATATGACGTTCCAGATTACGCTTCTAGATACCCATACGATGTTCCTGACTATGCGGG
CTATCCCTATGACGTCCCGGACTATGCAGGATCCTATCCATATGACGTTCCAGATTACGCTTAAAAAGGC
GCGCCAGATCTGTTTAGCTTGCCTCGTCCCCGCCGGGTCACCCGGCCAGCGACATGGAGGCCCAGAATAC
CCTCCTTGACAGTCTTGACGTGCGCAGCTCAGGGGCATGATGTGACTGTCGCCCGTACATTTAGCCCATA
CATCCCCATGTATAATCATTTGCATCCATACATTTTGATGGCCGCACGGCGCGAAGCAAAAATTACGGCT
CCTCGCTGCGGACCTGCGAGCAGGGAAACGCTCCCCTCACAGACGCGTTGAATTGTCCCCACGCCGCGCC
CCTGTAGAGAAATATAAAAGGTTAGGATTTGCCACTGAGGTTCTTCTTTCATATACTTCCTTTTAAAATC
TTGCTAGGATACAGTTCTCACATCACATCCGAACATAAACAACCATGGGTAAAAAGCCTGAACTCACCGC
GACGTCTGTCGAGAAGTTTCTGATCGAAAAGTTCGACAGCGTCTCCGACCTGATGCAGCTCTCGGAGGGC
GAAGAATCTCGTGCTTTCAGCTTCGATGTAGGAGGGCGTGGATATGTCCTGCGGGTAAATAGCTGCGCCG
ATGGTTTCTACAAAGATCGTTATGTTTATCGGCACTTTGCATCGGCCGCGCTCCCGATTCCGGAAGTGCT
TGACATTGGGGAATTCAGCGAGAGCCTGACCTATTGCATCTCCCGCCGTGCACAGGGTGTCACGTTGCAA
GACCTGCCTGAAACCGAACTGCCCGCTGTTCTGCAGCCGGTCGCGGAGGCCATGGATGCGATCGCTGCGG
CCGATCTTAGCCAGACGAGCGGGTTCGGCCCATTCGGACCGCAAGGAATCGGTCAATACACTACATGGCG
TGATTTCATATGCGCGATTGCTGATCCCCATGTGTATCACTGGCAAACTGTGATGGACGACACCGTCAGT
GCGTCCGTCGCGCAGGCTCTCGATGAGCTGATGCTTTGGGCCGAGGACTGCCCCGAAGTCCGGCACCTCG
TGCACGCGGATTTCGGCTCCAACAATGTCCTGACGGACAATGGCCGCATAACAGCGGTCATTGACTGGAG
CGAGGCGATGTTCGGGGATTCCCAATACGAGGTCGCCAACATCTTCTTCTGGAGGCCGTGGTTGGCTTGT
ATGGAGCAGCAGACGCGCTACTTCGAGCGGAGGCATCCGGAGCTTGCAGGATCGCCGCGGCTCCGGGCGT
ATATGCTCCGCATTGGTCTTGACCAACTCTATCAGAGCTTGGTTGACGGCAATTTCGATGATGCAGCTTG
GGCGCAGGGTCGATGCGACGCAATCGTCCGATCCGGAGCCGGGACTGTCGGGCGTACACAAATCGCCCGC
AGAAGCGCGGCCGTCTGGACCGATGGCTGTGTAGAAGTACTCGCCGATAGTGGAAACCGACGCCCCAGCA
CTCGTCCGAGGGCAAAGGAATAATCTCGAGTCATGTAATTAGTTATGTCACGCTTACATTCACGCCCTCC
CCCCACATCCGCTCTAACCGAAAAGGAAGGAGTTAGACAACCTGAAGTCTAGGTCCCTATTTATTTTTTT
ATAGTTATGTTAGTATTAAGAACGTTATTTATATTTCAAATTTTTCTTTTTTTTCTGTACAGACGCGTGT
ACGCATGTAACATTATACTGAAAACCTTGCTTGAGAAGGTTTTGGGACGCTCGAAGGCTTTAACGAGCTC
GAATTCATCGATGATATCAGATCCACTAGTGGCCTATGCGGCCGCGGATCTGCCGGTCTCCCTATAGTGA
GTCGTATTAATTTCGATAAGCCAGGTTAACCTGCATTAATGAATCGGCCAACGCGCGGGGAGAGGCGGTT
TGCGTATTGGGCGCTCTTCCGCTTCCTCGCTCACTGACTCGCTGCGCTCGGTCGTTCGGCTGCGGCGAGC
GGTATCAGCTCACTCAAAGGCGGTAATACGGTTATCCACAGAATCAGGGGATAACGCAGGAAAGAACATG
TGAGCAAAAGGCCAGCAAAAGGCCAGGAACCGTAAAAAGGCCGCGTTGCTGGCGTTTTTCCATAGGCTCC
GCCCCCCTGACGAGCATCACAAAAATCGACGCTCAAGTCAGAGGTGGCGAAACCCGACAGGACTATAAAG
ATACCAGGCGTTTCCCCCTGGAAGCTCCCTCGTGCGCTCTCCTGTTCCGACCCTGCCGCTTACCGGATAC
CTGTCCGCCTTTCTCCCTTCGGGAAGCGTGGCGCTTTCTCAATGCTCACGCTGTAGGTATCTCAGTTCGG
TGTAGGTCGTTCGCTCCAAGCTGGGCTGTGTGCACGAACCCCCCGTTCAGCCCGACCGCTGCGCCTTATC
CGGTAACTATCGTCTTGAGTCCAACCCGGTAAGACACGACTTATCGCCACTGGCAGCAGCCACTGGTAAC
AGGATTAGCAGAGCGAGGTATGTAGGCGGTGCTACAGAGTTCTTGAAGTGGTGGCCTAACTACGGCTACA
CTAGAAGGACAGTATTTGGTATCTGCGCTCTGCTGAAGCCAGTTACCTTCGGAAAAAGAGTTGGTAGCTC
TTGATCCGGCAAACAAACCACCGCTGGTAGCGGTGGTTTTTTTGTTTGCAAGCAGCAGATTACGCGCAGA
AAAAAAGGATCTCAAGAAGATCCTTTGATCTTTTCTACGGGGTCTGACGCTCAGTGGAACGAAAACTCAC
GTTAAGGGATTTTGGTCATGAGATTATCAAAAAGGATCTTCACCTAGATCCTTTTAAATTAAAAATGAAG
TTTTAAATCAATCTAAAGTATATATGAGTAAACTTGGTCTGACAGTTACCAATGCTTAATCAGTGAGGCA
CCTATCTCAGCGATCTGTCTATTTCGTTCATCCATAGTTGCCTGACTCCCCGTCGTGTAGATAACTACGA
TACGGGAGGGCTTACCATCTGGCCCCAGTGCTGCAATGATACCGCGAGACCCACGCTCACCGGCTCCAGA
TTTATCAGCAATAAACCAGCCAGCCGGAAGGGCCGAGCGCAGAAGTGGTCCTGCAACTTTATCCGCCTCC
ATCCAGTCTATTAATTGTTGCCGGGAAGCTAGAGTAAGTAGTTCGCCAGTTAATAGTTTGCGCAACGTTG
TTGCCATTGCTACAGGCATCGTGGTGTCACGCTCGTCGTTTGGTATGGCTTCATTCAGCTCCGGTTCCCA
ACGATCAAGGCGAGTTACATGATCCCCCATGTTGTGCAAAAAAGCGGTTAGCTCCTTCGGTCCTCCGATC
GTTGTCAGAAGTAAGTTGGCCGCAGTGTTATCACTCATGGTTATGGCAGCACTGCATAATTCTCTTACTG
TCATGCCATCCGTAAGATGCTTTTCTGTGACTGGTGAGTACTCAACCAAGTCATTCTGAGAATAGTGTAT
GCGGCGACCGAGTTGCTCTTGCCCGGCGTCAATACGGGATAATACCGCGCCACATAGCAGAACTTTAAAA
GTGCTCATCATTGGAAAACGTTCTTCGGGGCGAAAACTCTCAAGGATCTTACCGCTGTTGAGATCCAGTT
CGATGTAACCCACTCGTGCACCCAACTGATCTTCAGCATCTTTTACTTTCACCAGCGTTTCTGGGTGAGC
AAAAACAGGAAGGCAAAATGCCGCAAAAAAGGGAATAAGGGCGACACGGAAATGTTGAATACTCATACTC
TTCCTTTTTCAATATTATTGAAGCATTTATCAGGGTTATTGTCTCATGAGCGGATACATATTTGAATGTA
TTTAGAAAAATAAACAAATAGGGGTTCCGCGCACATTTCCCCGAAAAGTGCCACCTGACGTCTAAGAAAC
CATTATTATCATGACATTAACCTATAAAAATAGGCGTATCACGAGGCCCTTTCGTCTCGCGCGTTTCGGT
GATGACGGTGAAAACCTCTGACACATGCAGCTCCCGGAGACGGTCACAGCTTGTCTGTAAGCGGATGCCG
GGAGCAGACAAGCCCGTCAGGGCGCGTCAGCGGGTGTTGGCGGGTGTCGGGGCTGGCTTAACTATGCGGC
ATCAGAGCAGATTGTACTGAGAGTGCACCATATGGACATATTGTCGTTAGAACGCGGCTACAATTAATAC
ATAACCTTATGTATCATACACATACGATTTAGGTGACACTATA
Features (pLannotate 1.2.2; 13 found; start..end, strand, type, name):
     79..216     +  CDS            mini-AID (fragment): minimal degron from the auxin-responsive IAA17 protein of Arabidopsis thaliana (Kubota et al., 2013) acts as an auxin-inducible degron (AID) in the presence of TIR1
    226..315     +  CDS            3xHA: three tandem HA epitope tags
    322..411     +  CDS            3xHA: three tandem HA epitope tags
    471..1845    +  gene           hphMX6 (fragment): yeast selectable marker conferring hygromycin resistance
   1897..2086    +  terminator     CYC1 terminator: S. cerevisiae CYC1; transcription terminator for CYC1
   2161..2179    -  promoter       T7 promoter: promoter for bacteriophage T7 RNA polymerase
   2201..2254    -  CDS            lacI (fragment): lac repressor; lacI; The lac repressor binds to the lac operator to inhibit transcription in E. coli. This inhibition can be relieved by adding lactose or isopropyl-β-D-thiogalactopyranoside (IPTG).
   2437..3025    -  rep_origin     ori: high-copy-number ColE1/pMB1/pBR322/pUC origin of replication
   3196..4056    -  CDS            AmpR: β-lactamase; bla; confers resistance to ampicillin, carbenicillin, and related antibiotics
   4057..4161    -  promoter       AmpR promoter: bla
   4256..4291    +  CDS            rop (fragment): Rop protein, which maintains plasmids at low copy number; rop
   4393..4444    +  misc_feature   bom (fragment): basis of mobility region from pBR322
   4507..2       +  promoter       SP6 promoter (across the origin): promoter for bacteriophage SP6 RNA polymerase
