>Addgene plasmid #99520 | pHyg-AID*-6HA | addgene full sequence | sequence record 191049 | Addgene NGS Result
GAACGCGGCCGCCAGCTGAAGCTTCGTACGCTGCAGGTCGACGGTGCAGGCGCCGGGGCTGGTGCTGGGG
CAGGTACCCCTAAAGATCCAGCCAAACCTCCGGCCAAGGCACAAGTTGTGGGATGGCCACCGGTGAGATC
ATACCGGAAGAACGTGATGGTTTCCTGCCAAAAATCAAGCGGTGGCCCGGAGGCGGCGGCGTTCGTGAAG
GTATCACCCGGGAAATACCCATACGATGTTCCTGACTATGCGGGCTATCCCTATGACGTCCCGGACTATG
CAGGATCCTATCCATATGACGTTCCAGATTACGCTTCTAGATACCCATACGATGTTCCTGACTATGCGGG
CTATCCCTATGACGTCCCGGACTATGCAGGATCCTATCCATATGACGTTCCAGATTACGCTTAAAAAGGC
GCGCCAGATCTGTTTAGCTTGCCTCGTCCCCGCCGGGTCACCCGGCCAGCGACATGGAGGCCCAGAATAC
CCTCCTTGACAGTCTTGACGTGCGCAGCTCAGGGGCATGATGTGACTGTCGCCCGTACATTTAGCCCATA
CATCCCCATGTATAATCATTTGCATCCATACATTTTGATGGCCGCACGGCGCGAAGCAAAAATTACGGCT
CCTCGCTGCGGACCTGCGAGCAGGGAAACGCTCCCCTCACAGACGCGTTGAATTGTCCCCACGCCGCGCC
CCTGTAGAGAAATATAAAAGGTTAGGATTTGCCACTGAGGTTCTTCTTTCATATACTTCCTTTTAAAATC
TTGCTAGGATACAGTTCTCACATCACATCCGAACATAAACAACCATGGGTAAAAAGCCTGAACTCACCGC
GACGTCTGTCGAGAAGTTTCTGATCGAAAAGTTCGACAGCGTCTCCGACCTGATGCAGCTCTCGGAGGGC
GAAGAATCTCGTGCTTTCAGCTTCGATGTAGGAGGGCGTGGATATGTCCTGCGGGTAAATAGCTGCGCCG
ATGGTTTCTACAAAGATCGTTATGTTTATCGGCACTTTGCATCGGCCGCGCTCCCGATTCCGGAAGTGCT
TGACATTGGGGAATTCAGCGAGAGCCTGACCTATTGCATCTCCCGCCGTGCACAGGGTGTCACGTTGCAA
GACCTGCCTGAAACCGAACTGCCCGCTGTTCTGCAGCCGGTCGCGGAGGCCATGGATGCGATCGCTGCGG
CCGATCTTAGCCAGACGAGCGGGTTCGGCCCATTCGGACCGCAAGGAATCGGTCAATACACTACATGGCG
TGATTTCATATGCGCGATTGCTGATCCCCATGTGTATCACTGGCAAACTGTGATGGACGACACCGTCAGT
GCGTCCGTCGCGCAGGCTCTCGATGAGCTGATGCTTTGGGCCGAGGACTGCCCCGAAGTCCGGCACCTCG
TGCACGCGGATTTCGGCTCCAACAATGTCCTGACGGACAATGGCCGCATAACAGCGGTCATTGACTGGAG
CGAGGCGATGTTCGGGGATTCCCAATACGAGGTCGCCAACATCTTCTTCTGGAGGCCGTGGTTGGCTTGT
ATGGAGCAGCAGACGCGCTACTTCGAGCGGAGGCATCCGGAGCTTGCAGGATCGCCGCGGCTCCGGGCGT
ATATGCTCCGCATTGGTCTTGACCAACTCTATCAGAGCTTGGTTGACGGCAATTTCGATGATGCAGCTTG
GGCGCAGGGTCGATGCGACGCAATCGTCCGATCCGGAGCCGGGACTGTCGGGCGTACACAAATCGCCCGC
AGAAGCGCGGCCGTCTGGACCGATGGCTGTGTAGAAGTACTCGCCGATAGTGGAAACCGACGCCCCAGCA
CTCGTCCGAGGGCAAAGGAATAATCTCGAGTCATGTAATTAGTTATGTCACGCTTACATTCACGCCCTCC
CCCCACATCCGCTCTAACCGAAAAGGAAGGAGTTAGACAACCTGAAGTCTAGGTCCCTATTTATTTTTTT
ATAGTTATGTTAGTATTAAGAACGTTATTTATATTTCAAATTTTTCTTTTTTTTCTGTACAGACGCGTGT
ACGCATGTAACATTATACTGAAAACCTTGCTTGAGAAGGTTTTGGGACGCTCGAAGGCTTTAACGAGCTC
GAATTCATCGATGATATCAGATCCACTAGTGGCCTATGCGGCCGCGGATCTGCCGGTCTCCCTATAGTGA
GTCGTATTAATTTCGATAAGCCAGGTTAACCTGCATTAATGAATCGGCCAACGCGCGGGGAGAGGCGGTT
TGCGTATTGGGCGCTCTTCCGCTTCCTCGCTCACTGACTCGCTGCGCTCGGTCGTTCGGCTGCGGCGAGC
GGTATCAGCTCACTCAAAGGCGGTAATACGGTTATCCACAGAATCAGGGGATAACGCAGGAAAGAACATG
TGAGCAAAAGGCCAGCAAAAGGCCAGGAACCGTAAAAAGGCCGCGTTGCTGGCGTTTTTCCATAGGCTCC
GCCCCCCTGACGAGCATCACAAAAATCGACGCTCAAGTCAGAGGTGGCGAAACCCGACAGGACTATAAAG
ATACCAGGCGTTTCCCCCTGGAAGCTCCCTCGTGCGCTCTCCTGTTCCGACCCTGCCGCTTACCGGATAC
CTGTCCGCCTTTCTCCCTTCGGGAAGCGTGGCGCTTTCTCATAGCTCACGCTGTAGGTATCTCAGTTCGG
TGTAGGTCGTTCGCTCCAAGCTGGGCTGTGTGCACGAACCCCCCGTTCAGCCCGACCGCTGCGCCTTATC
CGGTAACTATCGTCTTGAGTCCAACCCGGTAAGACACGACTTATCGCCACTGGCAGCAGCCACTGGTAAC
AGGATTAGCAGAGCGAGGTATGTAGGCGGTGCTACAGAGTTCTTGAAGTGGTGGCCTAACTACGGCTACA
CTAGAAGAACAGTATTTGGTATCTGCGCTCTGCTGAAGCCAGTTACCTTCGGAAAAAGAGTTGGTAGCTC
TTGATCCGGCAAACAAACCACCGCTGGTAGCGGTGGTTTTTTTGTTTGCAAGCAGCAGATTACGCGCAGA
AAAAAAGGATCTCAAGAAGATCCTTTGATCTTTTCTACGGGGTCTGACGCTCAGTGGAACGAAAACTCAC
GTTAAGGGATTTTGGTCATGAGATTATCAAAAAGGATCTTCACCTAGATCCTTTTAAATTAAAAATGAAG
TTTTAAATCAATCTAAAGTATATATGAGTAAACTTGGTCTGACAGTTACCAATGCTTAATCAGTGAGGCA
CCTATCTCAGCGATCTGTCTATTTCGTTCATCCATAGTTGCCTGACTCCCCGTCGTGTAGATAACTACGA
TACGGGAGGGCTTACCATCTGGCCCCAGTGCTGCAATGATACCGCGAGACCCACGCTCACCGGCTCCAGA
TTTATCAGCAATAAACCAGCCAGCCGGAAGGGCCGAGCGCAGAAGTGGTCCTGCAACTTTATCCGCCTCC
ATCCAGTCTATTAATTGTTGCCGGGAAGCTAGAGTAAGTAGTTCGCCAGTTAATAGTTTGCGCAACGTTG
TTGCCATTGCTACAGGCATCGTGGTGTCACGCTCGTCGTTTGGTATGGCTTCATTCAGCTCCGGTTCCCA
ACGATCAAGGCGAGTTACATGATCCCCCATGTTGTGCAAAAAAGCGGTTAGCTCCTTCGGTCCTCCGATC
GTTGTCAGAAGTAAGTTGGCCGCAGTGTTATCACTCATGGTTATGGCAGCACTGCATAATTCTCTTACTG
TCATGCCATCCGTAAGATGCTTTTCTGTGACTGGTGAGTACTCAACCAAGTCATTCTGAGAATAGTGTAT
GCGGCGACCGAGTTGCTCTTGCCCGGCGTCAATACGGGATAATACCGCGCCACATAGCAGAACTTTAAAA
GTGCTCATCATTGGAAAACGTTCTTCGGGGCGAAAACTCTCAAGGATCTTACCGCTGTTGAGATCCAGTT
CGATGTAACCCACTCGTGCACCCAACTGATCTTCAGCATCTTTTACTTTCACCAGCGTTTCTGGGTGAGC
AAAAACAGGAAGGCAAAATGCCGCAAAAAAGGGAATAAGGGCGACACGGAAATGTTGAATACTCATACTC
TTCCTTTTTCAATATTATTGAAGCATTTATCAGGGTTATTGTCTCATGAGCGGATACATATTTGAATGTA
TTTAGAAAAATAAACAAATAGGGGTTCCGCGCACATTTCCCCGAAAAGTGCCACCTGACGTCTAAGAAAC
CATTATTATCATGACATTAACCTATAAAAATAGGCGTATCACGAGGCCCTTTCGTCTCGCGCGTTTCGGT
GATGACGGTGAAAACCTCTGACACATGCAGCTCCCGGAGACGGTCACAGCTTGTCTGTAAGCGGATGCCG
GGAGCAGACAAGCCCGTCAGGGCGCGTCAGCGGGTGTTGGCGGGTGTCGGGGCTGGCTTAACTATGCGGC
ATCAGAGCAGATTGTACTGAGAGTGCACCATATGGACATATTGTCGTTAGAACGCGGCTACAATTAATAC
ATAACCTTATGTATCATACACATACGATTTAGGTGACACTATA
Features (pLannotate 1.2.2; 13 found; start..end, strand, type, name):
     79..216     +  CDS            mini-AID (fragment): minimal degron from the auxin-responsive IAA17 protein of Arabidopsis thaliana (Kubota et al., 2013) acts as an auxin-inducible degron (AID) in the presence of TIR1
    226..315     +  CDS            3xHA: three tandem HA epitope tags
    322..411     +  CDS            3xHA: three tandem HA epitope tags
    471..1845    +  gene           hphMX6 (fragment): yeast selectable marker conferring hygromycin resistance
   1897..2086    +  terminator     CYC1 terminator: S. cerevisiae CYC1; transcription terminator for CYC1
   2161..2179    -  promoter       T7 promoter: promoter for bacteriophage T7 RNA polymerase
   2201..2254    -  CDS            lacI (fragment): lac repressor; lacI; The lac repressor binds to the lac operator to inhibit transcription in E. coli. This inhibition can be relieved by adding lactose or isopropyl-β-D-thiogalactopyranoside (IPTG).
   2437..3025    -  rep_origin     ori: high-copy-number ColE1/pMB1/pBR322/pUC origin of replication
   3196..4056    -  CDS            AmpR: β-lactamase; bla; confers resistance to ampicillin, carbenicillin, and related antibiotics
   4057..4161    -  promoter       AmpR promoter: bla
   4256..4291    +  CDS            rop (fragment): Rop protein, which maintains plasmids at low copy number; rop
   4393..4444    +  misc_feature   bom (fragment): basis of mobility region from pBR322
   4507..2       +  promoter       SP6 promoter (across the origin): promoter for bacteriophage SP6 RNA polymerase
