[The description below was written by a language model from this plasmid's Addgene catalogue record and pLannotate feature annotations shown in this document.]
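Description:
pHyg-AID*-6HA is a pFA6a-derived plasmid that serves as a PCR template for C-terminal tagging of genes in Saccharomyces cerevisiae rather than as an expression vector in its own right. It is maintained in E. coli through a high-copy ColE1/pUC-type origin and an ampicillin resistance gene (β-lactamase with its own promoter). The sequenced record is about 4.5 kb. SP6 and T7 phage promoters flank the cassette region, as is typical of the pFA6a family. Short annotated fragments of lacI, rop and bom appear to be backbone remnants, not functional elements.

The tagging module begins with AID*, a truncated auxin-inducible degron consisting of residues 71–116 of Arabidopsis thaliana IAA17 (AXR3), annotated in the feature table as a mini-AID fragment. It is followed by two tandem 3xHA blocks, which together give a 6xHA epitope tag at the C-terminus of the degron. Downstream lies an hphMX6-type hygromycin resistance marker for selection in yeast, followed by a CYC1 terminator annotation. No promoter drives the degron-tag coding sequence, because the cassette is designed to be amplified with primers carrying homology arms and integrated in frame at the 3′ end of a chromosomal gene, leaving the fusion under the target's native promoter.

In strains that also express the plant F-box protein TIR1, which this plasmid does not supply, addition of auxin directs the AID*-tagged protein to ubiquitylation and proteasomal degradation, allowing rapid conditional depletion. The HA epitopes allow the tagged protein and its loss to be followed by immunodetection. The plasmid belongs to an expanded auxin-inducible degron toolkit for budding yeast.
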