Addgene plasmid #99520: pHyg-AID*-6HA
Purpose: C-terminal AID*-6HA degron cassette with HygR marker for S. cerevisiae
Depositing lab: Helle Ulrich. Depositing organization: Cancer Research UK. Publication: An expanded tool kit for the auxin-inducible degron system in budding yeast. Morawska M, Ulrich HD. Yeast. 2013 Sep;30(9):341-51. doi: 10.1002/yea.2967. Epub 2013 Jul 23. PubMed 23836714.
Backbone
  Vector backbone: pFA6a derivative
  Vector type: PCR template for yeast tagging cassette
  Selectable markers: Hygromycin
Growth in bacteria
  Bacterial resistance: Ampicillin, 100 μg/mL
  Growth temperature: 37°C
  Growth strain: DH5alpha
  Copy number: High Copy
Gene/Insert
  Gene/Insert name: IAA17(71-116) (alt names: AID (Auxin-inducible degron); AXR3)
  Species: A. thaliana (mustard weed)
  Entrez Gene: AXR3 (a.k.a. AT1G04250, AUXIN RESISTANT 3, AtIAA17, F19P19.31, F19P19_31, IAA17, indole-3-acetic acid inducible 17)
  Tag / fusion protein: 6xHA (C terminal on insert)
  Cloning method: Restriction Enzyme; 5′ cloning site Unknown (unknown if destroyed); 3′ cloning site Unknown (unknown if destroyed)
  Sequencing primers: 5′ CGTACGCTGCAGGTCGAC; 3′ TCGATGAATTCGAGCTCG
Resource information
  A portion of this plasmid was derived from a plasmid made by: The parent vector encoding AID was a kind gift from Masato Kanemaki (National Institute of Genetics, Mishima, Japan).
Terms and licenses: Academic/Nonprofit Terms; Industry Terms: Not Available to Industry
How to cite: pHyg-AID*-6HA was a gift from Helle Ulrich (Addgene plasmid # 99520 ; http://n2t.net/addgene:99520 ; RRID:Addgene_99520)
